>Addgene plasmid #67941 | pSDMA57 | depositor full sequence | sequence record 120526 | pSDMA57 sequence 6075 bps
CTCATCAGATCTGCCCATAGACTTCAAATCATGGAATTGGACGTTTATCTTCTTGCTTTGGATATCCACC
CTATCGTACAATCTTGGCACTTTGGATCATACGAGGCACTTTGCGGACTAGGGAATGGTTATCATCAATT
TCTTGGACCTCTCCATGACACCTGGCATCGTCGAGCTACCACAGCCCCCTGAATTCTTAAAGGCGAACCC
CCCTTCCTAGGAACCTTGAGCGCTGGACTGGATGGCACTCTGAGACCGCCTATGCTTAAGGACGCGAGCT
TACCCTTCCATTGATGGAAGTCGATCATTTATGATAATAGAACACGGCGGAACTTGACTTTACAGGCCAA
GGGAAGCAACAGGAGAAGAAGCTAAGGTTATAACAGGCTCAGCATATTTGTATATACGGTGCCATTCAAC
GCTGAACACTTTGTACTCACGGTCTGCCCGTTGAATAACACCATCTGCTGATGATCATCCCAATTTGTGA
GTCTTATTTGCCATTGATCCTGGTGTATAACCGATACTGAAGCCCTTTAGGTCTGATCAGTTATAGACGT
GGTATATTCATTCTTCCTAGATTAGCTATGCCGAAAGAGATGGATACCTTGATGTGACTGGAATGCCATG
AAGCAGGAGATTGTAGCAGCTCAAATTGGAGAAGGATGTTGCAACCGTCGGCCGTGAAGGTCTTGTCATA
TCTTTGTCTGCCTGGGAGAATATGTACAAGTGCCCCGATGTTACTGATGGAAAACATCGTGTGGCGCGCC
ACGATACTTGTGTTAATTAAACCAAACCAGTCTGTGCCAAGTGGATTGCTTATGCATCGAGTGGCGAGCC
CACTGACCTCTGGGCCCCTTTTTTGAACTATAAAAAGCGGCCAAGTCTGATTTCGGTCTCACAATCATCA
ACATCGACTTCTCTTTTCGCCTCGATCAACCTAAACAACGGTCACTCAGCCATGAACTGGACAATGGAAT
ATTTCGCCTTGCCTTGGATCTTTGGCCTCTAGACTCAATCAACGTCAGGATAAAGGTGAGCATAGGTTGC
TCACTCACTGTAGCCTTTTTTTCCCTTCTTCTTGGTCCAGATGGTTCCCAAGGCTCTATAAAGTGTATCT
GTCAGTTCCACTTCCTTACTCCGAAGCGATTCAGAGTTGTAAAGTGCGTCTGACCCCCTGATTATATCTC
AAAGTCCCTTCACAAATTCAGACATGATGCGATAAAGTGCCGGATTGTCATTCGCGTCTTGTGACTGTAT
AGAAAGTGCCGGCATCCTCTTTTCTTTTCCTCTTTGGCCGAGCGACTCAGAGTTGTGAAGCCTGCTGGTA
TCTGTCTGTTCCCTTGCCCTGATAAAGAATATCGAAGAGCATTTCTTTGATTCACAATACGTTGACGAAT
GGTGTGATGGATCCTAAGCAGCGCCAGCCCTTTGAACTTGTGTCGAAAAAAAAAAAAAAACAGCATATGA
TACGTAAAGGGAAGAAAAGGATGGAGCTGACTGTTTTGACAGGCATAATTTTGAGCGTGCTTCATTGGCC
GGTTTATCTGTATTAACACGGAAGAGATGTAGAAACTAGCTTCCTGGTTTCAGAGACAAGGAGCCATGAA
GATCCTGAGGATTCAACGGCGTTGCTGAGGGTGGGAAGGATGGTATTGTTGTCTGTAGATAGATTAATGG
GCATATAATGTCAAAAAAGATGATTGACACGATGTCTGTCTCGAATTCGCAGTGTGCTAAAATTGTATCA
CTTCTCTAATATGTATATATACACCCTCTAAGGAAAATTAACCCCTTACCGCCTTCACTCAGAAGAACTC
GTCAAGAAGGCGATAGAAGGCGATGCGCTGCGAATCGGGAGCGGCGATACCGTAAAGCACGAGGAAGCGG
TCAGCCCATTCGCCGCCAAGCTCTTCAGCAATATCACGGGTAGCCAACGCTATGTCCTGATAGCGGTCCG
CCACACCCAGCCGGCCACAGTCGATGAATCCAGAAAAGCGGCCATTTTCCACCATGATATTCGGCAAGCA
GGCATCGCCATGGGTCACGACGAGATCCTCGCCGTCGGGCATGCGCGCCTTGAGCCTGGCGAACAGTTCG
GCTGGCGCGAGCCCCTGATGCTCTTCGTCCAGATCATCCTGATCGACAAGACCGGCTTCCATCCGAGTAC
GTGCTCGCTCGATGCGATGTTTCGCTTGGTGGTCGAATGGGCAGGTAGCCGGATCAAGCGTATGCAGCCG
CCGCATTGCATCAGCCATGATGGATACTTTCTCGGCAGGAGCAAGGTGGGATGACAGGAGATCCTGCCCC
GGCACTTCGCCCAATAGCAGCCAGTCCCTTCCCGCTTCAGTGACAACGTCGAGCACAGCTGCGCAAGGAA
CGCCCGTCGTGGCCAGCCACGATAGCCGCGCTGCCTCGTCCTGCAGTTCATTCAGGGCACCGGACAGGTC
GGTCTTGACAAAAAGAACCGGGCGCCCCTGCGCTGACAGCCGGAACACGGCGGCATCAGAGCAGCCGATT
GTCTGTTGTGCCCAGTCATAGCCGAATAGCCTCTCCACCCAAGCGGCCGGAGAACCTGCGTGCAATCCAT
CTTGTTCAATCATAGACATGTTGGGCGAGTTTACTAATGGAAAAAGACAATTAGCAAAGAGGCTGCATAT
TAGGAGACGCGGTGAAGATTGGGGAGGACAATAGGGTCCGTGCACCAAAAAGTCCTGACGGCAGCTCTGT
TCAACGCACATCCATCTCTTCCAGCTATGCGTGTGGCACCAGCACGGATGGATTGTTGCACCAAAAGGAC
AAGGCGAGATGGATGCAGGTCGAGGCGATGCGGTGCTATCGGCCCTCGTTGTCGAACGCCACGTCGTCCT
CTCGGCGACCGTCAATCCTGGAAGGAAATGACCAAGCGTGCACCCAGCATCCAGCATCCAACATCCAGCA
CCCAGCACCTAGCACCCATGATCCAATGGCCGGCATGCAGATCAGCGTGGGGAGAGCACCATCTAGCAGC
CCCTGGCAGGCCCAGCATTGTGCTCGGATGTGCGATAGGCGGTGGGTGCGATAAGGTGGATTAGTGGAGG
ATGGAGGACTGAGTGGCGGGCAAGGGAAGGGGGCGGGAAGATGACTCACCTTGGGCAGTGGGTGGGGGAT
GCGGTATAGGGGATGTATGTGGATGCTGGCGGAGGATAGAAGCTGTAAGCTGAGCTGGTGCCAACGGTGA
CGCTGTGAGAGTGGTCTCGGCGACCCTGACGGCGACTCGGCGTTACCCCGTGTGGCACACCGGACGCGCG
TCGAGTGACGTTGCTGCTATTGTTGTTACCATCATCCTCTCCTCCGACAACCATACACTCAGTGCACACC
ATGCCACTCGAATCCTGCATGCTTATGTGAGTCCTCCCCTTCCCGTGCGCCGCTCTCCAGCTCACATCCT
CGCAGCCATGGACTCAACCCTATCTCGGTCTATTCTTTTGATTTATAAGGGATTTTGCCGATTTCGGCCT
ATTGGTTAAAAAAATGAGCTGATTTAACAAAAATTTAACGCGAATTTTAACAAAATATTAACGCTTACAA
TTTCCATTCGCCATTCAGGCTGCGCAACTGTTGGGAAGGGCGATCGGTGCGGGCCTCTTCGCTATTACGC
CAGCTGGCGAAAGGGGGATGTGCTGCAAGGCGATTAAGTTGGGTAACGCCAGGGTTTTCCCAGTCACGAC
GTTGTAAAACGACGGCCAGTGAGCGCGCGTAATACGACTCACTATAGGGCGAATTGGGTACCGGGCCCCC
CCTCGAGGTCGACGGTATCGATAAGCTTGATATCGAATTCCTGCAGCCCGGGGGATCCACTAGTTCTAGA
GCGGCCGCCACCGCGGTGGAGCTCCAGCTTTTGTTCCCTTTAGTGAGGGTTAATTGCGCGCTTGGCGTAA
TCATGGTCATAGCTGTTTCCTGTGTGAAATTGTTATCCGCTCACAATTCCACACAACATACGAGCCGGAA
GCATAAAGTGTAAAGCCTGGGGTGCCTAATGAGTGAGCTAACTCACATTAATTGCGTTGCGCTCACTGCC
CGCTTTCCAGTCGGGAAACCTGTCGTGCCAGCTGCATTAATGAATCGGCCAACGCGCGGGGAGAGGCGGT
TTGCGTATTGGGCGCTCTTCCGCTTCCTCGCTCACTGACTCGCTGCGCTCGGTCGTTCGGCTGCGGCGAG
CGGTATCAGCTCACTCAAAGGCGGTAATACGGTTATCCACAGAATCAGGGGATAACGCAGGAAAGAACAT
GTGAGCAAAAGGCCAGCAAAAGGCCAGGAACCGTAAAAAGGCCGCGTTGCTGGCGTTTTTCCATAGGCTC
CGCCCCCCTGACGAGCATCACAAAAATCGACGCTCAAGTCAGAGGTGGCGAAACCCGACAGGACTATAAA
GATACCAGGCGTTTCCCCCTGGAAGCTCCCTCGTGCGCTCTCCTGTTCCGACCCTGCCGCTTACCGGATA
CCTGTCCGCCTTTCTCCCTTCGGGAAGCGTGGCGCTTTCTCATAGCTCACGCTGTAGGTATCTCAGTTCG
GTGTAGGTCGTTCGCTCCAAGCTGGGCTGTGTGCACGAACCCCCCGTTCAGCCCGACCGCTGCGCCTTAT
CCGGTAACTATCGTCTTGAGTCCAACCCGGTAAGACACGACTTATCGCCACTGGCAGCAGCCACTGGTAA
CAGGATTAGCAGAGCGAGGTATGTAGGCGGTGCTACAGAGTTCTTGAAGTGGTGGCCTAACTACGGCTAC
ACTAGAAGGACAGTATTTGGTATCTGCGCTCTGCTGAAGCCAGTTACCTTCGGAAAAAGAGTTGGTAGCT
CTTGATCCGGCAAACAAACCACCGCTGGTAGCGGTGGTTTTTTTGTTTGCAAGCAGCAGATTACGCGCAG
AAAAAAAGGATCTCAAGAAGATCCTTTGATCTTTTCTACGGGGTCTGACGCTCAGTGGAACGAAAACTCA
CGTTAAGGGATTTTGGTCATGAGATTATCAAAAAGGATCTTCACCTAGATCCTTTTAAATTAAAAATGAA
GTTTTAAATCAATCTAAAGTATATATGAGTAAACTTGGTCTGACAGTTACCAATGCTTAATCAGTGAGGC
ACCTATCTCAGCGATCTGTCTATTTCGTTCATCCATAGTTGCCTGACTCCCCGTCGTGTAGATAACTACG
ATACGGGAGGGCTTACCATCTGGCCCCAGTGCTGCAATGATACCGCGAGACCCACGCTCACCGGCTCCAG
ATTTATCAGCAATAAACCAGCCAGCCGGAAGGGCCGAGCGCAGAAGTGGTCCTGCAACTTTATCCGCCTC
CATCCAGTCTATTAATTGTTGCCGGGAAGCTAGAGTAAGTAGTTCGCCAGTTAATAGTTTGCGCAACGTT
GTTGCCATTGCTACAGGCATCGTGGTGTCACGCTCGTCGTTTGGTATGGCTTCATTCAGCTCCGGTTCCC
AACGATCAAGGCGAGTTACATGATCCCCCATGTTGTGCAAAAAAGCGGTTAGCTCCTTCGGTCCTCCGAT
CGTTGTCAGAAGTAAGTTGGCCGCAGTGTTATCACTCATGGTTATGGCAGCACTGCATAATTCTCTTACT
GTCATGCCATCCGTAAGATGCTTTTCTGTGACTGGTGAGTACTCAACCAAGTCATTCTGAGAATAGTGTA
TGCGGCGACCGAGTTGCTCTTGCCCGGCGTCAATACGGGATAATACCGCGCCACATAGCAGAACTTTAAA
AGTGCTCATCATTGGAAAACGTTCTTCGGGGCGAAAACTCTCAAGGATCTTACCGCTGTTGAGATCCAGT
TCGATGTAACCCACTCGTGCACCCAACTGATCTTCAGCATCTTTTACTTTCACCAGCGTTTCTGGGTGAG
CAAAAACAGGAAGGCAAAATGCCGCAAAAAAGGGAATAAGGGCGACACGGAAATGTTGAATACTCATACT
CTTCCTTTTTCAATATTATTGAAGCATTTATCAGGGTTATTGTCTCATGAGCGGATACATATTTGAATGT
ATTTAGAAAAATAAACAAATAGGGGTTCCGCGCACATTTCCCCGAAAAGTGCCAC
Features (pLannotate 1.2.2; 13 found; start..end, strand, type, name):
   1812..2603    -  CDS            neo: KKA2_KLEPN - Also known as kan, nptII. Experimental evidence at protein level: Swiss-Prot protein existence level 1. Resistance to kanamycin, neomycin, paromomycin, ribostamycin, butirosin and gentamicin B. From Klebsiella pneumoniae.
   3442..3573    +  rep_origin     M13 ori (fragment): M13 bacteriophage origin of replication; arrow indicates direction of (+) strand synthesis
   3577..3732    -  CDS            lacZα (fragment): LacZα fragment of β-galactosidase; lacZ fragment
   3740..3758    +  promoter       T7 promoter: promoter for bacteriophage T7 RNA polymerase
   3767..3874    -  misc_feature   MCS: pBluescript multiple cloning site
   3887..3905    -  promoter       T3 promoter: promoter for bacteriophage T3 RNA polymerase
   3950..3966    -  protein_bind   lac operator: The lac repressor binds to the lac operator to inhibit transcription in E. coli. This inhibition can be relieved by adding lactose or isopropyl-β-D-thiogalactopyranoside (IPTG). lac repressor encoded by lacI
   3974..4004    -  promoter       lac promoter: promoter for the E. coli lac operon
   4019..4040    -  protein_bind   CAP binding site: CAP binding activates transcription in the presence of cAMP. E. coli catabolite activator protein
   4053..4145    -  CDS            lacI (fragment): lac repressor; lacI; The lac repressor binds to the lac operator to inhibit transcription in E. coli. This inhibition can be relieved by adding lactose or isopropyl-β-D-thiogalactopyranoside (IPTG).
   4328..4916    -  rep_origin     ori: high-copy-number ColE1/pMB1/pBR322/pUC origin of replication
   5087..5947    -  CDS            AmpR: β-lactamase; bla; confers resistance to ampicillin, carbenicillin, and related antibiotics
   5948..6052    -  promoter       AmpR promoter: bla
