[The description below was written by a language model from this plasmid's Addgene catalogue record and pLannotate feature annotations shown in this document.]
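Description:
pSDMA57 is an empty integrative complementation vector for the fungal pathogen Cryptococcus neoformans, built on the pBluescript II SK- backbone. In E. coli it is maintained as a high-copy plasmid through its ColE1/pUC-type origin and selected with ampicillin via the β-lactamase gene and its native promoter. The f1 origin of the parent plasmid was removed and replaced by two added elements: a fragment of the C. neoformans "Safe Haven" site, a small gene-free genomic region, and a NEO marker (the nptII aminoglycoside phosphotransferase coding sequence) driven by the ACT1 promoter, which confers G418 resistance in Cryptococcus. The automated annotation still detects a short residual fragment of the phage origin. It does not label the Safe Haven sequence or the ACT1 regulatory region, which presumably lie in the unannotated stretches around the neo gene.

Because the additions were placed in the former f1 position, the standard pBluescript cloning region is intact. The multiple cloning site sits within lacZα, flanked by T7 and T3 promoters and downstream of the lac promoter, operator and CAP site, so blue/white screening is retained, and M13 primers can be used to sequence inserts. A gene of interest is subcloned into this site. The plasmid is then linearised using a linker that carries sites for the rare cutters BaeI, AscI and PacI, and introduced by biolistic transformation. Homologous recombination then targets the whole construct to the Safe Haven locus. This allows mutant complementation at a defined neutral site in the genome, avoiding the disruption of other genes that random ectopic insertion can cause.
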