Addgene plasmid #67941: pSDMA57
Purpose: (Empty Backbone) Complementation in Cryptococcus neoformans. Targets DNA constructs to a Safe Haven Site, a small gene-free region. Contains NEO resistance marker.
Depositing lab: James Fraser. Depositing organization: University of Queensland. Publication: A genomic safe haven for mutant complementation in Cryptococcus neoformans. Arras SD, Chitty JL, Blake KL, Schulz BL, Fraser JA. PLoS One. 2015 Apr 9;10(4):e0122916. doi: 10.1371/journal.pone.0122916. eCollection 2015. PONE-D-15-02673 PubMed 25856300.
Backbone
  Vector backbone: pBluescript II -SK
  Backbone manufacturer: Stratagene
  Modifications to backbone: Added Safe Haven gene free region and NEO resistance marker and removed F1 origin
  Vector type: Cryptococcal complementation vector
  Promoter: ACT1 for Cryptococcal marker
  Selectable markers: Neomycin (select with G418)
Growth in bacteria
  Bacterial resistance: Ampicillin, 100 μg/mL
  Growth temperature: 37°C
  Growth strain: DH5alpha
  Copy number: High Copy
Gene/Insert
  Cloning method: Restriction Enzyme
  Sequencing primers: 5′ M13F; 3′ M13 Reverse
Terms and licenses: Academic/Nonprofit Terms; Industry Terms: Not Available to Industry
Depositor comments: Contains the safe haven site sequence in the backbone of pBluescript II SK- to enable integration into the C. neoformans genome via homologous recombination, in addition to a linker sequence containing multiple rare-cutting restriction enzyme cut sites to facilitate linearization prior to biolistic transformation. Importantly, as the safe haven and marker fragments were inserted into the pBluescript II SK- backbone in place of the f1 origin of replication, each plasmid still retains the original multicloning site and blue/white screening capabilities. Linearization of the safe haven constructs is made possible by the inclusion of a linker containing cut sites for three rare cutting restriction enzymes—BaeI, AscI and PacI. To use the vectors, the gene of interest is subcloned into the standard pBluescript II SK- multicloning site.
How to cite: pSDMA57 was a gift from James Fraser (Addgene plasmid # 67941 ; http://n2t.net/addgene:67941 ; RRID:Addgene_67941)
