>Addgene plasmid #67941 | pSDMA57 | addgene partial sequence | sequence record 120516 | Mombaerts T567 5'-AGTATCCATCATGGCTGATG-3'
CCTGCCCATTCGACCACCAAGCGAAACATCGCATCGAGCGAGCACGTACTCGGATGGAAGCCGGTCTTGT
CGATCAGGATGATCTGGACGAAGAGCATCAGGGGCTCGCGCCAGCCGAACTGTTCGCCAGGCTCAAGGCG
CGCATGCCCGACGGCGAGGATCTCGTCGTGACCCATGGCGATGCCTGCTTGCCGAATATCATGGTGGAAA
ATGGCCGCTTTTCTGGATTCATCGACTGTGGCCGGCTGGGTGTGGCGGACCGCTATCAGGACATAGCGTT
GGCTACCCGTGATATTGCTGAAGAGCTTGGCGGCGAATGGGCTGACCGCTTCCTCGTGCTTTACGGTATC
GCCGCTCCCGATTCGCAGCGCATCGCCTTCTATCGCCTTCTTGACGAGTTCTTCTGAGTGAAGGCGGTAA
GGGGTTAATTTTCCTTAGAGGGTGTATATATACATATTAGAGAAGTGATACAATTTTAGCACACTGCGAA
TTCGAGACAGACATCGTGTCAATCATCTTTTTTGACATTATATGCCCATTAATCTATCTACAGACAACAA
TACCATCCTTCCCACCCTCAGCAACGCCGTTGAATCCTCAGGATCTTCATGGCTCCTTGTCTCTGAAACC
AGGAAGCTAGTTTCTACATCTCTTCCGTGTTAATACAGATAAACCGGCCAATGAAGCACGCTCAAAATTA
TGCCTGTCAAAACAGTCAGCTCCATCCTTTTCTTCCCTTTACGTATCATATGCTGTTTTTTTTTTTTTTT
CGACACAAGTTCAAAGGGCTGGCGCTGCTTAGGATCCATCACACCATTCGTCAACGTATTGTGAATCAAA
GAAATGCTCTTCGATATTCTTTATCAGGGCAAGGGAACAGACAGATACCAGCAGGCTTCACAACTCTGAG
TCGCTCGGCCAAAGAGGAAAAGAAAAGAGGATGCCGGCACTTTCTATAC
