>Addgene plasmid #67941 | pSDMA57 | addgene partial sequence | sequence record 120517 | Lac-promoter 5'-CACTTTATGCTTCCGGCTCG-3'
AATTTCACACAGGAAACAGCTATGACCATGATTACGCCAAGCGCGCAATTAACCCTCACTAAAGGGAACA
AAAGCTGGAGCTCCACCGCGGTGGCGGCCGCTCTAGAACTAGTGGATCCCCCGGGCTGCAGGAATTCGAT
ATCAAGCTTATCGATACCGTCGACCTCGAGGGGGGGCCCGGTACCCAATTCGCCCTATAGTGAGTCGTAT
TACGCGCGCTCACTGGCCGTCGTTTTACAACGTCGTGACTGGGAAAACCCTGGCGTTACCCAACTTAATC
GCCTTGCAGCACATCCCCCTTTCGCCAGCTGGCGTAATAGCGAAGAGGCCCGCACCGATCGCCCTTCCCA
ACAGTTGCGCAGCCTGAATGGCGAATGGAAATTGTAAGCGTTAATATTTTGTTAAAATTCGCGTTAAATT
TTTGTTAAATCAGCTCATTTTTTTAACCAATAGGCCGAAATCGGCAAAATCCCTTATAAATCAAAAGAAT
AGACCGAGATAGGGTTGAGTCCATGGCTGCGAGGATGTGAGCTGGAGAGCGGCGCACGGGAAGGGGAGGA
CTCACATAAGCATGCAGGATTCGAGTGGCATGGTGTGCACTGAGTGTATGGTTGTCGGAGGAGAGGATGA
TGGTAACAACAATAGCAGCAACGTCACTCGACGCGCGTCCGGTGTGCCACACGGGGTAACGCCGAGTCGC
CGTCAGGGTCGCCGAGACCACTCTCACAGCGTCACCGTTGGCACCAGCTCAGCTTACAGCTTCTATCCTC
CGCCAGCATCCACATACATCCCCTATACCGCATCCCCCACCCACTGCCCAAGGTGAGTCATCTTCCCGCC
CCCTTCCCTTGCCCGCCACTCAGTCCTCCATCCTCCACTAATCCACCTTATCGCACCCACCGCCTATCGC
ACATCCGAGCACAATGCTGGGCCTGCCAGGGGCTGCTAGATGGTGCTCTCCCCACGCTGATCTGCATGCC
GGCCATTGGATCATGGGTGCTAGGTGCTGGGTGCTGGATGTTGGATGCTGGATGCTGGGTGCACGCTTGG
TCATTTCCTTCCAGGATTGACGGTCGCCGAGAGGACGACGTGGCGTTCGACAACGAGGGCCGATAGCAC
