>Addgene plasmid #67941 | pSDMA57 | addgene partial sequence | sequence record 121783 | DK060425_1 5'-TCCTTAAACCTGTCTTGTAA-3'
CAGATCTGCCCATAGACTTCAAATCATGGAATTGGACGTTTATCTTCTTGCTTTGGATATCCACCCTATC
GTACAATCTTGGCACTTTGGATCATACGAGGCACTTTGCGGACTAGGGAATGGTTATCATCAATTTCTTG
GACCTCTCCATGACACCTGGCATCGTCGAGCTACCACAGCCCCCTGAATTCTTAAAGGCGAACCCCCCTT
CCTAGGAACCTTGAGCGCTGGACTGGATGGCACTCTGAGACCGCCTATGCTTAAGGACGCGAGCTTACCC
TTCCATTGATGGAAGTCGATCATTTATGATAATAGAACACGGCGGAACTTGACTTTACAGGCCAAGGGAA
GCAACAGGAGAAGAAGCTAAGGTTATAACAGGCTCAGCATATTTGTATATACGGTGCCATTCAACGCTGA
ACACTTTGTACTCACGGTCTGCCCGTTGAATAACACCATCTGCTGATGATCATCCCAATTTGTGAGTCTT
ATTTGCCATTGATCCTGGTGTATAACCGATACTGAAGCCCTTTAGGTCTGATCAGTTATAGACGTGGTAT
ATTCATTCTTCCTAGATTAGCTATGCCGAAAGAGATGGATACCTTGATGTGACTGGAATGCCATGAAGCA
GGAGATTGTAGCAGCTCAAATTGGAGAAGGATGTTGCAACCGTCGGCCGTGAAGGTCTTGTCATATCTTT
GTCTGCCTGGGAGAATATGTACAAGTGCCCCGATGTTACTGATGGAAAACATCGTGTGGCGCGCCACGAT
ACTTGTGTTAATTAAACCAAACCAGTCTGTGCCAAGTGGATTGCTTATGCATCGAGTGGCGAGCCCACTG
ACCTCTGGGCCCCTTTTTTGAACTATAAAAAGCGGCCAAGTCTGATTTCGGTCTCACAATCATCAACATC
GACTTCTCTTTTCGCCTCGATCAACCTAAACAACGGTCA
